>Addgene plasmid #117367 | pmiRGLO-SRM-201 | addgene full sequence | sequence record 231687 | Addgene NGS Result
TAAACCGCAGTACTCCGGCCACGATGCGTCCGGCGTAGAGGATCGAGATCTACCGGGTAGGGGAGGCGCT
TTTCCCAAGGCAGTCTGGAGCATGCGCTTTAGCAGCCCCGCTGGGCACTTGGCGCTACACAAGTGGCCTC
TGGCCTCGCACACATTCCACATCCACCGGTAGGCGCCAACCGGCTCCGTTCTTTGGTGGCCCCTTCGCGC
CACCTTCTACTCCTCCCCTAGTCAGGAAGTTCCCCCCCGCCCCGCAGCTCGCGTCGTGCAGGACGTGACA
AATGGAAGTAGCACGTCTCACTAGTCTCGTGCAGATGGACAGCACCGCTGAGCAATGGAAGCGGGTAGGC
CTTTGGGGCAGCGGCCAATAGCAGCTTTGCTCCTTCGCTTTCTGGGCTCAGAGGCTGGGAAGGGGTGGGT
CCGGGGGCGGGCTCAGGGGCGGGCTCAGGGGCGGGGCGGGCGCCCGAAGGTCCTCCGGAGGCCCGGCATT
CTGCACGCTTCAAAAGCGCACGTCTGCCGCGCTGTTCTCCTCTTCCTCATCTCCGGGCCTTTCGACCTGC
AGCCCAAGCTTGGCAATCCGGTACTGTTGGTAAAGCCACCATGGAAGATGCCAAAAACATTAAGAAGGGC
CCAGCGCCATTCTACCCACTCGAAGACGGGACCGCCGGCGAGCAGCTGCACAAAGCCATGAAGCGCTACG
CCCTGGTGCCCGGCACCATCGCCTTTACCGACGCACATATCGAGGTGGACATTACCTACGCCGAGTACTT
CGAGATGAGCGTTCGGCTGGCAGAAGCTATGAAGCGCTATGGGCTGAATACAAACCATCGGATCGTGGTG
TGCAGCGAGAATAGCTTGCAGTTCTTCATGCCCGTGTTGGGTGCCCTGTTCATCGGTGTGGCTGTGGCCC
CAGCTAACGACATCTACAACGAGCGCGAGCTGCTGAACAGCATGGGCATCAGCCAGCCCACCGTCGTATT
CGTGAGCAAGAAAGGGCTGCAAAAGATCCTCAACGTGCAAAAGAAGCTACCGATCATACAAAAGATCATC
ATCATGGATAGCAAGACCGACTACCAGGGCTTCCAAAGCATGTACACCTTCGTGACTTCCCATTTGCCAC
CCGGCTTCAACGAGTACGACTTCGTGCCCGAGAGCTTCGACCGGGACAAAACCATCGCCCTGATCATGAA
CAGTAGTGGCAGTACCGGATTGCCCAAGGGCGTAGCCCTACCGCACCGCACCGCTTGTGTCCGATTCAGT
CATGCCCGCGACCCCATCTTCGGCAACCAGATCATCCCCGACACCGCTATCCTCAGCGTGGTGCCATTTC
ACCACGGCTTCGGCATGTTCACCACGCTGGGCTACTTGATCTGCGGCTTTCGGGTCGTGCTCATGTACCG
CTTCGAGGAGGAGCTATTCTTGCGCAGCTTGCAAGACTATAAGATTCAATCTGCCCTGCTGGTGCCCACA
CTATTTAGCTTCTTCGCTAAGAGCACTCTCATCGACAAGTACGACCTAAGCAACTTGCACGAGATCGCCA
GCGGCGGGGCGCCGCTCAGCAAGGAGGTAGGTGAGGCCGTGGCCAAACGCTTCCACCTACCAGGCATCCG
CCAGGGCTACGGCCTGACAGAAACAACCAGCGCCATTCTGATCACCCCCGAAGGGGACGACAAGCCTGGC
GCAGTAGGCAAGGTGGTGCCCTTCTTCGAGGCTAAGGTGGTGGACTTGGACACCGGTAAGACACTGGGTG
TGAACCAGCGCGGCGAGCTGTGCGTCCGTGGCCCCATGATCATGAGCGGCTACGTTAACAACCCCGAGGC
TACAAACGCTCTCATCGACAAGGACGGCTGGCTGCACAGCGGCGACATCGCCTACTGGGACGAGGACGAG
CACTTCTTCATCGTGGACCGGCTGAAGAGCCTGATCAAATACAAGGGCTACCAGGTAGCCCCAGCCGAAC
TGGAGAGCATCCTGCTGCAACACCCCAACATCTTCGACGCCGGGGTCGCCGGCCTGCCCGACGACGATGC
CGGCGAGCTGCCCGCCGCAGTCGTCGTGCTGGAACACGGTAAAACCATGACCGAGAAGGAGATCGTGGAC
TATGTGGCCAGCCAGGTTACAACCGCCAAGAAGCTGCGCGGTGGTGTTGTGTTCGTGGACGAGGTGCCTA
AAGGACTGACCGGCAAGTTGGACGCCCGCAAGATCCGCGAGATTCTCATTAAGGCCAAGAAGGGCGGCAA
GATCGCCGTGTAATTCTAGTTGTTTAAACGAGCTCGGCCCAGGCGCCACCACTGATGCCACCCAGGACCT
CGGACCTTGGAGCCTGCGGGGTGCCTCGGCCCCTCCAGCCCCGGGCCGGACCTCCTGCTGGCTCTCGCCC
ACCAACCAAGTGTTACAAGCCCCAGAATGCTGCCCGGCCTGCCCTGCTGGGCGGACTGTCTGTGTGTCTG
TCTCTCTGGCGTTCCACCTCCAAGCCTATACCAGCTGTGTACAGCGCCATCTCTCTGCCTTCTGTTGCCC
CTCACTCACCAAACACGTGTATTTATAGCAAAAGTCGACCTGCAGGCATGCAAGCTGATCCGGCTGCTAA
CAAAGCCCGAAAGGAAGCTGAGTTGGCTGCTGCCACCGCTGAGCAATAACTAGCATAACCCCTTGGGGCG
GCCGCTTCGAGCAGACATGATAAGATACATTGATGAGTTTGGACAAACCACAACTAGAATGCAGTGAAAA
AAATGCTTTATTTGTGAAATTTGTGATGCTATTGCTTTATTTGTAACCATTATAAGCTGCAATAAACAAG
TTAACAACAACAATTGCATTCATTTTATGTTTCAGGTTCAGGGGGAGATGTGGGAGGTTTTTTTAAGCAA
GTAAAACCTCTACAAATGTGGTAAAATCGAATTTTAACAAAATATTAACGCTTACAATTTCCTGATGCGG
TATTTTCTCCTTACGCATCTGTGCGGTATTTCACACCGCATACGCGGATCTGCGCAGCACCATGGCCTGA
AATAACCTCTGAAAGAGGAACTTGGTTAGGTACCTTCTGAGGCGGAAAGAACCAGCTGTGGAATGTGTGT
CAGTTAGGGTGTGGAAAGTCCCCAGGCTCCCCAGCAGGCAGAAGTATGCAAAGCATGCATCTCAATTAGT
CAGCAACCAGGTGTGGAAAGTCCCCAGGCTCCCCAGCAGGCAGAAGTATGCAAAGCATGCATCTCAATTA
GTCAGCAACCATAGTCCCGCCCCTAACTCCGCCCATCCCGCCCCTAACTCCGCCCAGTTCCGCCCATTCT
CCGCCCCATGGCTGACTAATTTTTTTTATTTATGCAGAGGCCGAGGCCGCCTCGGCCTCTGAGCTATTCC
AGAAGTAGTGAGGAGGCTTTTTTGGAGGCCTAGGCTTTTGCAAAAAGCTTGATTCTTCTGACACAACAGT
CTCGAACCAAAGGCTGGAGCCACCATGGCTTCCAAGGTGTACGACCCCGAGCAACGCAAACGCATGATCA
CTGGGCCTCAGTGGTGGGCTCGCTGCAAGCAAATGAACGTGCTGGACTCCTTCATCAACTACTATGATTC
CGAGAAGCACGCCGAGAACGCCGTGATTTTTCTGCATGGTAACGCTGCCTCCAGCTACCTGTGGAGGCAC
GTCGTGCCTCACATCGAGCCCGTGGCTAGATGCATCATCCCTGATCTGATCGGAATGGGTAAGTCCGGCA
AGAGCGGGAATGGCTCATATCGCCTCCTGGATCACTACAAGTACCTCACCGCTTGGTTCGAGCTGCTGAA
CCTTCCAAAGAAAATCATCTTTGTGGGCCACGACTGGGGGGCTTGTCTGGCCTTTCACTACTCCTACGAG
CACCAAGACAAGATCAAGGCCATCGTCCATGCTGAGAGTGTCGTGGACGTGATCGAGTCCTGGGACGAGT
GGCCTGACATCGAGGAGGATATCGCCCTGATCAAGAGCGAAGAGGGCGAGAAAATGGTGCTTGAGAATAA
CTTCTTCGTCGAGACCATGCTCCCAAGCAAGATCATGCGGAAACTGGAGCCTGAGGAGTTCGCTGCCTAC
CTGGAGCCATTCAAGGAGAAGGGCGAGGTTAGACGGCCTACCCTCTCCTGGCCTCGCGAGATCCCTCTCG
TTAAGGGAGGCAAGCCCGACGTCGTCCAGATTGTCCGCAACTACAACGCCTACCTTCGGGCCAGCGACGA
TCTGCCTAAGATGTTCATCGAGTCCGACCCTGGGTTCTTTTCCAACGCTATTGTCGAGGGAGCTAAGAAG
TTCCCTAACACCGAGTTCGTGAAGGTGAAGGGCCTCCACTTCAGCCAGGAGGACGCTCCAGATGAAATGG
GTAAGTACATCAAGAGCTTCGTGGAGCGCGTGCTGAAGAACGAGCAGACCGGTGGTGGGAGCGGAGGTGG
CGGATCAGGTGGCGGAGGCTCCGGAGGGATTGAACAAGATGGATTGCACGCAGGTTCTCCGGCCGCTTGG
GTGGAGAGGCTATTCGGCTATGACTGGGCACAACAGACAATCGGCTGCTCTGATGCCGCCGTGTTCCGGC
TGTCAGCGCAGGGGCGCCCGGTTCTTTTTGTCAAGACCGACCTGTCCGGTGCCCTGAATGAACTGCAGGA
CGAGGCAGCGCGGCTATCGTGGCTGGCCACGACGGGCGTTCCTTGCGCAGCTGTGCTCGACGTTGTCACT
GAAGCGGGAAGGGACTGGCTGCTATTGGGCGAAGTGCCGGGGCAGGATCTCCTGTCATCTCACCTTGCTC
CTGCCGAGAAAGTATCCATCATGGCTGATGCAATGCGGCGGCTGCATACGCTTGATCCGGCTACCTGCCC
ATTCGACCACCAAGCGAAACATCGCATCGAGCGAGCACGTACTCGGATGGAAGCCGGTCTTGTCGATCAG
GATGATCTGGACGAAGAGCATCAGGGGCTCGCGCCAGCCGAACTGTTCGCCAGGCTCAAGGCGCGCATGC
CCGACGGCGAGGATCTCGTCGTGACCCATGGCGATGCCTGCTTGCCGAATATCATGGTGGAAAATGGCCG
CTTTTCTGGATTCATCGACTGTGGCCGGCTGGGTGTGGCGGACCGCTATCAGGACATAGCGTTGGCTACC
CGTGATATTGCTGAAGAGCTTGGCGGCGAATGGGCTGACCGCTTCCTCGTGCTTTACGGTATCGCCGCTC
CCGATTCGCAGCGCATCGCCTTCTATCGCCTTCTTGACGAGTTCTTCTGAGCGGGACTCTGGGGTTCGAA
ATGACCGACCAAGCGACGCCCAACCTGCCATCACGATGGCCGCAATAAAATATCTTTATTTTCATTACAT
CTGTGTGTTGGTTTTTTGTGTGAATCGATAGCGATAAGGATCCTCTTTGCGCTTGCGTTTTCCCTTGTCC
AGATAGCCCAGTAGCTGACATTCATCCGGGGTCAGCACCGTTTCTGCGGACTGGCTTTCTACGTAATGGT
TTCTTAGACGTCAGGTGGCACTTTTCGGGGAAATGTGCGCGGAACCCCTATTTGTTTATTTTTCTAAATA
CATTCAAATATGTATCCGCTCATGAGACAATAACCCTGATAAATGCTTCAATAATATTGAAAAAGGAAGA
GTATGAGTATTCAACATTTCCGTGTCGCCCTTATTCCCTTTTTTGCGGCATTTTGCCTTCCTGTTTTTGC
TCACCCAGAAACGCTGGTGAAAGTAAAAGATGCTGAAGATCAGTTGGGTGCACGAGTGGGTTACATCGAA
CTGGATCTCAACAGCGGTAAGATCCTTGAGAGTTTTCGCCCCGAAGAACGTTTTCCAATGATGAGCACTT
TCAAAGTTCTGCTATGTGGCGCGGTATTATCCCGTATTGACGCCGGGCAAGAGCAACTCGGTCGCCGCAT
ACACTATTCTCAGAATGACTTGGTTGAGTACTCACCAGTCACAGAAAAGCATCTTACGGATGGCATGACA
GTAAGAGAATTATGCAGTGCTGCCATAACCATGAGTGATAACACTGCGGCCAACTTACTTCTGACAACTA
TCGGAGGACCGAAGGAGCTAACCGCTTTTTTGCACAACATGGGGGATCATGTAACTCGCCTTGATCGTTG
GGAACCGGAGCTGAATGAAGCCATACCAAACGACGAGCGTGACACCACGATGCCTGTAGCAATGGCAACA
ACGTTGCGCAAACTATTAACTGGCGAACTACTTACTCTAGCTTCCCGGCAACAATTAATAGACTGGATGG
AGGCGGATAAAGTTGCAGGACCACTTCTGCGCTCGGCCCTTCCGGCTGGCTGGTTTATTGCTGATAAATC
TGGAGCCGGTGAGCGTGGGTCTCGCGGTATCATTGCAGCACTGGGGCCAGATGGTAAGCCCTCCCGTATC
GTAGTTATCTACACGACGGGGAGTCAGGCAACTATGGATGAACGAAATAGACAGATCGCTGAGATAGGTG
CCTCACTGATTAAGCATTGGTAATTCGAAATGACCGACCAAGCGACGCCCAACCGGTATCAGCTCACTCA
AAGGCGGTAATACGGTTATCCACAGAATCAGGGGATAACGCAGGAAAGAACATGTGAGCAAAAGGCCAGC
AAAAGGCCAGGAACCGTAAAAAGGCCGCGTTGCTGGCGTTTTTCCATAGGCTCCGCCCCCCTGACGAGCA
TCACAAAAATCGACGCTCAAGTCAGAGGTGGCGAAACCCGACAGGACTATAAAGATACCAGGCGTTTCCC
CCTGGAAGCTCCCTCGTGCGCTCTCCTGTTCCGACCCTGCCGCTTACCGGATACCTGTCCGCCTTTCTCC
CTTCGGGAAGCGTGGCGCTTTCTCATAGCTCACGCTGTAGGTATCTCAGTTCGGTGTAGGTCGTTCGCTC
CAAGCTGGGCTGTGTGCACGAACCCCCCGTTCAGCCCGACCGCTGCGCCTTATCCGGTAACTATCGTCTT
GAGTCCAACCCGGTAAGACACGACTTATCGCCACTGGCAGCAGCCACTGGTAACAGGATTAGCAGAGCGA
GGTATGTAGGCGGTGCTACAGAGTTCTTGAAGTGGTGGCCTAACTACGGCTACACTAGAAGGACAGTATT
TGGTATCTGCGCTCTGCTGAAGCCAGTTACCTTCGGAAAAAGAGTTGGTAGCTCTTGATCCGGCAAACAA
ACCACCGCTGGTAGCGGTGGTTTTTTTGTTTGCAAGCAGCAGATTACGCGCAGAAAAAAAGGATTTCAAG
AAGATCCTTTGATCTTTTCTACGGGGTCTGACGCTCAGTGGAACGAAAACTCACGTTAAGGGATTTTGGT
CATGAGATTATCAAAAAGGATCTTCACCTAGATCCTTTTATAGTCCGGAAATACAGGAACGCACGCTGGA
TGGCCCTTCGCTGGGATGGTGAAACCATGAAAAATGGCAGCTTCAGTGGATTAAGTGGGGGTAATGTGGC
CTGTACCCTCTGGTTGCATAGGTATTCATACGGTTAAAATTTATCAGGCGCGATTGCGGCAGTTTTTCGG
GTGGTTTGTTGCCATTTTTACCTGTCTGCTGCCGTGATCGCGCTGAACGCGTTTTAGCGGTGCGTACAAT
TAAGGGATTATGGTAAATCCACTTACTGTCTGCCCTCGTAGCCATCGAGA
Features (pLannotate 1.2.2; 18 found; start..end, strand, type, name):
     55..554     +  promoter       PGK promoter: mouse phosphoglycerate kinase 1 promoter
    601..2253    +  CDS            luciferase: firefly luciferase synthetic luc2 version of the luciferase gene
   2553..2576    +  misc_feature   MCS (fragment): pUC18/19 multiple cloning site
   2583..2632    +  CDS            SET1 (fragment): solubility-enhancement tag derived from T7 phage gene 10B
   2640..2659    +  terminator     T7 terminator (fragment): transcription terminator for bacteriophage T7 RNA polymerase
   2681..2802    -  polyA_signal   SV40 poly(A) signal: SV40 polyadenylation signal
   2825..2893    -  CDS            large T antigen (fragment): large T antigen from SV40 (simian virus 40)
   2898..2930    +  rep_origin     M13 ori (fragment): M13 bacteriophage origin of replication; arrow indicates direction of (+) strand synthesis
   2931..2982    -  misc_feature   bom (fragment): basis of mobility region from pBR322
   3047..3404    +  promoter       SV40 promoter: SV40 enhancer and early promoter
   3455..4387    +  CDS            hRluc: Renilla luciferase human codon-optimized
   4438..5230    +  CDS            NeoR/KanR (fragment): aminoglycoside phosphotransferase from Tn5; aph(3')-II (or nptII); confers resistance to neomycin, kanamycin, and G418 (Geneticin®)
   5294..5342    +  polyA_signal   poly(A) signal: synthetic polyadenylation signal
   5363..5455    -  CDS            tnpA (fragment): TN5P_ECOLX - Also known as tnp. Experimental evidence at protein level: Swiss-Prot protein existence level 1. Mediates transposition of transposon Tn5 by a 'cut and paste' mechanism. First, the monomeric transposase binds the 19 bp inverted DNA repeats flanking the transposon. Then, dimerization of the DNA- bound transposase creates a synaptic DNA complex. After nicking of the first DNA strand, excision of the transposon proceeds through a series of intermediates. The transposase then mediates the insertion of the transposon at a new site by strand transfer. The activity of the wild- type tran
   5498..5602    +  promoter       AmpR promoter: bla
   5603..6463    +  CDS            AmpR: β-lactamase; bla; confers resistance to ampicillin, carbenicillin, and related antibiotics
   6621..7209    -  rep_origin     ori: high-copy-number ColE1/pMB1/pBR322/pUC origin of replication
   7325..7608    +  misc_feature   cer region: ColE1-derived recombination site that helps to maintain plasmids as monomers
