[The description below was written by a language model from this plasmid's Addgene catalogue record and pLannotate feature annotations shown in this document.]
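Description:
pmiRGLO-SRM-201 is a mammalian dual-luciferase reporter plasmid built on the Promega pmiRGLO backbone and used to test whether a candidate 3′ UTR is targeted by a microRNA. It is propagated in E. coli as a high-copy plasmid through a ColE1/pUC-type origin, with ampicillin selection from the bla gene. A ColE1 cer site is also annotated, which helps keep the plasmid monomeric.

The test cassette consists of the mouse PGK-1 promoter driving the synthetic firefly luciferase gene luc2. A 276 bp human insert, recorded as the SRM-201 3′ UTR, was placed by Gibson assembly immediately downstream of the luciferase coding sequence, and an SV40 late poly(A) signal follows it. The insert itself is not annotated in the feature table, but it presumably sits in the unannotated gap between the end of luc2 and the residual multiple cloning site. The depositor notes that the NheI and XbaI sites used for cloning were destroyed. Because the UTR becomes part of the luciferase transcript, a microRNA that binds it lowers firefly signal.

A second, independent unit uses the SV40 enhancer/early promoter to express humanized Renilla luciferase followed by a neomycin phosphotransferase sequence, and it ends in a synthetic poly(A) signal. This unit provides an internal control for normalizing transfection efficiency and also allows G418 selection in mammalian cells. The several short fragment annotations (SET1, T7 terminator, M13 ori, bom, tnpA, large T antigen) appear to be partial matches to backbone sequence rather than functional parts. The associated study concerns the miR-124 regulatory network during human neurogenesis, although the record does not state which microRNA this UTR was tested against.
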