Addgene plasmid #117367: pmiRGLO-SRM-201
Purpose: Dual luciferase assay for miRNA-targeted UTR
Depositing lab: Volker Busskamp. Depositing organization: Technische Universitaet Dresden. Publication: Combined Experimental and System-Level Analyses Reveal the Complex Regulatory Network of miR-124 during Human Neurogenesis. Kutsche LK, Gysi DM, Fallmann J, Lenk K, Petri R, Swiersy A, Klapper SD, Pircs K, Khattak S, Stadler PF, Jakobsson J, Nowick K, Busskamp V. Cell Syst. 2018 Sep 28. pii: S2405-4712(18)30358-2. doi: 10.1016/j.cels.2018.08.011. PubMed 30292704.
Backbone
  Vector backbone: pmiRGLO
  Backbone manufacturer: Promega
  Backbone size w/o insert (bp): 7334
  Vector type: Mammalian Expression, Luciferase
  Selectable markers: Neomycin (select with G418)
Growth in bacteria
  Bacterial resistance: Ampicillin, 100 μg/mL
  Growth temperature: 37°C
  Growth strain: DH5alpha
  Copy number: High Copy
Gene/Insert
  Gene/Insert name: SRM-2013' UTR
  Species: H. sapiens (human)
  Insert size (bp): 276
  Promoter: Murine PGK-1
  Tag / fusion protein: luciferase (N terminal on backbone)
  Cloning method: Gibson Cloning
  Sequencing primers: 5′ Fluc-F1 (AGAAGCTGCGCGGTGGTGTTGTG); 3′ T7terminal
Terms and licenses: Academic/Nonprofit Terms; Industry Terms: Not Available to Industry
Depositor comments: 5' NheI cloning site destroyed, 3' XbaI cloning site destroyed
How to cite: pmiRGLO-SRM-201 was a gift from Volker Busskamp (Addgene plasmid # 117367 ; http://n2t.net/addgene:117367 ; RRID:Addgene_117367)
